>Addgene plasmid #69882 | pTL472 | depositor full sequence | sequence record 124049 | pTL472 sequence 15674 bps
GACTCAGGTGGCACTTTTCGGGGAAATGTGCGCGGAACCCCTATTTGTTTATTTTTCTAAATACATTCAA
ATATGTATCCGCTCATGAGACAATAACCCTGATAAATGCTTCAATAATATTGAAAAAGGAAGAGTATGAG
TATTCAACATTTCCGTGTCGCCCTTATTCCCTTTTTTGCGGCATTTTGCCTTCCTGTTTTTGCTCACCCA
GAAACGCTGGTGAAAGTAAAAGATGCTGAAGATCAGTTGGGTGCACGAGTGGGTTACATCGAACTGGATC
TCAACAGCGGTAAGATCCTTGAGAGTTTTCGCCCCGAAGAACGTTTTCCAATGATGAGCACTTTTAAAGT
TCTGCTATGTGGCGCGGTATTATCCCGTATTGACGCCGGGCAAGAGCAACTCGGTCGCCGCATACACTAT
TCTCAGAATGACTTGGTTGAGTACTCACCAGTCACAGAAAAGCATCTTACGGATGGCATGACAGTAAGAG
AATTATGCAGTGCTGCCATAACCATGAGTGATAACACTGCGGCCAACTTACTTCTGACAACGATCGGAGG
ACCGAAGGAGCTAACCGCTTTTTTGCACAACATGGGGGATCATGTAACTCGCCTTGATCGTTGGGAACCG
GAGCTGAATGAAGCCATACCAAACGACGAGCGTGACACCACGATGCCTGTAGCAATGGCAACAACGTTGC
GCAAACTATTAACTGGCGAACTACTTACTCTAGCTTCCCGGCAACAATTAATAGACTGGATGGAGGCGGA
TAAAGTTGCAGGACCACTTCTGCGCTCGGCCCTTCCGGCTGGCTGGTTTATTGCTGATAAATCTGGAGCC
GGTGAGCGTGGGTCTCGCGGTATCATTGCAGCACTGGGGCCAGATGGTAAGCCCTCCCGTATCGTAGTTA
TCTACACGACGGGGAGTCAGGCAACTATGGATGAACGAAATAGACAGATCGCTGAGATAGGTGCCTCACT
GATTAAGCATTGGTAACTGTCAGACCAAGTTTACTCATATATACTTTAGATTGATTTAAAACTTCATTTT
TAATTTAAAAGGATCTAGGTGAAGATCCTTTTTGATAATCTCATGACCAAAATCCCTTAACGTGAGTTTT
CGTTCCACTGAGCGTCAGACCCCGTAGAAAAGATCAAAGGATCTTCTTGAGATCCTTTTTTTCTGCGCGT
AATCTGCTGCTTGCAAACAAAAAAACCACCGCTACCAGCGGTGGTTTGTTTGCCGGATCAAGAGCTACCA
ACTCTTTTTCCGAAGGTAACTGGCTTCAGCAGAGCGCAGATACCAAATACTGTTCTTCTAGTGTAGCCGT
AGTTAGGCCACCACTTCAAGAACTCTGTAGCACCGCCTACATACCTCGCTCTGCTAATCCTGTTACCAGT
GGCTGCTGCCAGTGGCGATAAGTCGTGTCTTACCGGGTTGGACTCAAGACGATAGTTACCGGATAAGGCG
CAGCGGTCGGGCTGAACGGGGGGTTCGTGCACACAGCCCAGCTTGGAGCGAACGACCTACACCGAACTGA
GATACCTACAGCGTGAGCTATGAGAAAGCGCCACGCTTCCCGAAGGGAGAAAGGCGGACAGGTATCCGGT
AAGCGGCAGGGTCGGAACAGGAGAGCGCACGAGGGAGCTTCCAGGGGGAAACGCCTGGTATCTTTATAGT
CCTGTCGGGTTTCGCCACCTCTGACTTGAGCGTCGATTTTTGTGATGCTCGTCAGGGGGGCGGAGCCTAT
GGAAAAACGCCAGCAACGCGGCCTTTTTACGGTTCCTGGCCTTTTGCTGGCCTTTTGCTCACATGTTACC
GTCGACGATGTAGGTCACGGTCTCGAAGCCGCGGTGCGGGTGCCAGGGCGTGCCCTTGGGCTCCCCGGGC
GCGTACTCCACCTCACCCATCTGGTCCATCATGATGAACGGGTCGAGGTGGCGGTAGTTGATCCCGGCGA
ACGCGCGGCGCACCGGGAAGCCCTCGCCCTCGAAACCGCTGGGCGCGGTGGTCACGGTGAGCACGGGACG
TGCGACGGCGTCGGCGGGTGCGGATACGCGGGGCAGCGTCAGCGGGTTCTCGACGGTCACGGCGGGCATG
TCGACAAGCCGAACATATGGGCGCGCCTAGTATGTATGTAAGTTAATAAAACCCATTTTTGCGGAAAGTA
GATAAAAAAAACATTTTTTTTTTTTACTGCACTGGATATCATTGAACTTATCTGATCAGTTTTAAATTTA
CTTCGATCCAAGGGTATTTGATGTACCAGGTTCTTTCGATTACCTCTCACTCAAAATGACATTCCACTCA
AAGTCAGCGCTGTTTGCCTCCTTCTCTGTCCACAGAAATATCGCCGTCTCTTTCGCCGCTGCGTCCGCTA
TCTCTTTCGCCACCGTTTGTAGCGTTACGTAGCGTCAATGTCCGCCTTCAGTTGCATTTTGTCAGCGGTT
TCGTGACGAAGCTCCAAGCGGTTTACGCCATCAATTAAACACAAAGTGCTGTGCCAAAACTCCTCTCGCT
TCTTATTTTTGTTTGTTTTTTGAGTGATTGGGGTGGTGATTGGTTTTGGGTGGGTAAGCAGGGGAAAGTG
TGAAAAATCCCGGCAATGGGCCAAGAGGATCAGGAGCTATTAATTCGCGGAGGCAGCAAACACCCATCTG
CCGAGCATCTGAACAATGTGAGTAGTACATGTGCATACATCTTAAGTTCACTTGATCTATAGGAACTGCG
ATTGCAACATCAAATTGTATGCGGCGTGAGAACTGCGACCCACAAAAATCCCAAACCGCAATTGCACAAA
CAAATAGTGACACGAAACAGATTATTCTGGTAGCTGTTCTCGCTATATAAGACAATTTTTGAGATCATAT
CATGATCAAGACATCTAAAGGCATTCATTTTCGACTATATTCTTTTTTACAAAAAATATAACAACCAGAT
ATTTTAAGCTGATCCTAGATGCACAAAAAATAAATAAAAGTATAAACCTACTTCGTAGGATACTTCGGGG
TACTTTTTGTTCGGGGTTAGATGAGCATAACGCTAGTAGTTGATATTTGAGATCCCCTATCATTGCAGGG
TGACAGCGGAGCGGCTTCGCAGAGCTGCATTAACCAGGGCTTCGGGCAGGCCAAAAACTACGGCACGCTC
CGGCCACCCAGTCCGCCGGAGGACTCCGGTTCAGGGAGCGGCCAACTAGCCGAGAACCTCACCTATGCCT
GGCACAATATGGACATCTTTGGGGCGGTCAATCAGCCGGGCTCCGGATGGCGGCAGCTGGTCAACCGGAC
ACGCGGACTATTCTGCAACGAGCGACACATACCGGCGCCCAGGAAACATTTGCTCAAGAACGGTGAGTTT
CTATTCGCAGTCGGCTGATCTGTGTGAAATCTTAATAAAGGGTCCAATTACCAATTTGAAACTCAGTTTG
CGGCGTGGCCTATCCGGGCGAACTTTTGGCCGTGATGGGCAGTTCCGGTGCCGGAAAGACGACCCTGCTG
AATGCCCTTGCCTTTCGATCGCCGCAGGGCATCCAAGTATCGCCATCCGGGATGCGACTGCTCAATGGCC
AACCTGTGGACGCCAAGGAGATGCAGGCCAGGTGCGCCTATGTCCAGCAGGATGACCTCTTTATCGGCTC
CCTAACGGCCAGGGAACACCTGATTTTCCAAGCCATGGTGCGGATGCCACGACATCTGACCTATCGGCAG
CGAGTGGCCCGCGTGGATCAGGTGATCCAGGAGCTTTCGCTCAGCAAATGTCAGCACACGATCATCGGTG
TGCCCGGCAGGGTGAAAGGTCTGTCCGGCGGAGAAAGGAAGCGTCTGGCATTCGCCTCCGAGGCTCTAAC
CGATCCGCCGCTTCTGATCTGCGATGAGCCCACCTCCGGACTGGACTCCTTTACCGCCCACAGCGTCGTC
CAGGTGCTGAAGAAGCTGTCGCAGAAGGGCAAGACCGTCATCCTGACCATTCATCAGCCGTCTTCCGAGC
TGTTTGAGCTCTTTGACAAGATCCTTCTGATGGCCGAGGGCAGGGTAGCTTTCTTGGGCACTCCCAGCGA
AGCCGTCGACTTCTTTTCCTAGTGAGTTCGATGTGTTTATTAAGGGTATCTAGTATTACATAACATCTCA
ACTCCTATCCAGCGTGGGTGCCCAGTGTCCTACCAACTACAATCCGGCGGACTTTTACGTACAGGTGTTG
GCCGTTGTGCCCGGACGGGAGATCGAGTCCCGTGATCGGATCGCCAAGATATGCGACAATTTTGCCATTA
GCAAAGTAGCCCGGGATATGGAGCAGTTGTTGGCCACCAAAAATCTGGAGAAGCCACTGGAGCAGCCGGA
GAATGGGTACACCTACAAGGCCACCTGGTTCATGCAGTTCCGGGCGGTCCTGTGGCGATCCTGGCTGTCG
GTGCTCAAGGAACCACTCCTCGTAAAAGTGCGACTTATTCAGACAACGGTGAGTGGTTCCAGTGGAAACA
AATGATATAACGCTTACAATTCTTGGAAACAAATTCGCTAGATTTTAGATAGAATTGCCTGATTCCACAC
CCTTCTTAGTTTTTTTCAATGAGATGTATAGTTTATAGTTTTGCAGAAGATAAATAAATTTCATTTAACT
CGCGAATATTAATGAGATGCGAGTAACATTTTAATTTGCAGATGGTTGCCATCTTGATTGGCCTCATCTT
TTTGGGCCAACAACTCACGCAAGTGGGTGTGATGAATATCAACGGAGCCATCTTCCTCTTCCTGACCAAC
ATGACCTTTCAAAACGTCTTTGCCACGATAAATGTAAGTCATGTTTAGAATACATTTGCATTTCAATAAT
TTACTAACTTTCTAATGAATCGATTCGATTTAGGTGTTCACCTCAGAGCTGCCAGTTTTTATGAGGGAGG
CCCGAAGTCGACTTTATCGCTGTGACACATACTTTCTGGGCAAAACGATTGCCGAATTGCCGCTTTTTCT
CACAGTGCCACTGGTCTTCACGGCGATTGCCTATCCGATGATCGGACTGCGGGCCGGAGTGCTGCACTTC
TTCAACTGCCTGGCGCTGGTCACTCTGGTGGCCAATGTGTCAACGTCCTTCGGATATCTAATATCCTGCG
CCAGCTCCTCGACCTCGATGGCGCTGTCTGTGGGTCCGCCGGTTATCATACCATTCCTGCTCTTTGGCGG
CTTCTTCTTGAACTCGGGCTCGGTGCCAGTATACCTCAAATGGTTGTCGTACCTCTCATGGTTCCGTTAC
GCCAACGAGGGTCTGCTGATTAACCAATGGGCGGACGTGGAGCCGGGCGAAATTAGCTGCACATCGTCGA
ACACCACGTGCCCCAGTTCGGGCAAGGTCATCCTGGAGACGCTTAACTTCTCCGCCGCCGATCTGCCGCT
GGACTACGTGGGTCTGGCCATTCTCATCGTGAGCTTCCGGGTGCTCGCATATCTGGCTCTAAGACTTCGG
GCCCGACGCAAGGAGTAGCCGACATATATCCGAAATAACTGCTTGTTTTTTTTTTTTACCATTATTACCA
TCGTGTTTACTGTTTATTGCCCCCTCAAAAAGCTAATGTAATTATATTTGTGCCAATAAAAACAAGATAT
GACCTATAGAATACAAGTATTTCCCCTTCGAACATCCCCACAAGTAGACTTTGGATTTGTCTTCTAACCA
AAAGACTTACACACCTGCATACCTTACATCAAAAACTCGTTTATCGCTACATAAAACACCGGGATATATT
TTTTATATACATACTTTTCAAATCGCGCGCCCTCTTCATAATTCACCTCCACCACACCACGTTTCGTAGT
TGCTCTTTCGCTGTCTCCCACCCGCTCTCCGCAACACATTCACCTTTTGTTCGACGACCTTGGAGCGACT
GTCGTTAGTTCCGCGCGATTCGGTTCGCTCAAATGGTTCCGAGTGGTTCATTTCGTCTCAATAGAAATTA
GTAATAAATATTTGTATGTACAATTTATTTGCTCCAATATATTTGTATATATTTCCCTCACAGCTATATT
TATTCTAATTTAATATTATGACTTTTTAAGGTAATTTTTTGTGACCTGTTCGGAGTGATTAGCGTTACAA
TTTGAACTGAAAGTGACATCCAGTGTTTGTTCCTTGTGTAGATGCATCTCAAAAAAATGGTGGGCATAAT
AGTGTTGTTTATATATATCAAAAATAACAACTATAATAATAAGAATACATTTAATTTAGAAAATGCTTGG
ATTTCACTGGAACTAGGGCGCGCCTCCGGAACATAATGGTGCAGGGCGCTGACTTCCGCGTTTCCAGACT
TTACGAAACACGGAAACCGAAGACCATTCATGTTGTTGCTCAGGTCGCAGACGTTTTGCAGCAGCAGTCG
CTTCACGTTCGCTCGCGTATCGGTGATTCATTCTGCTAACCAGTAAGGCAACCCCGCCAGCCTAGCCGGG
TCCTCAACGACAGGAGCACGATCATGCGCACCCGTGGCCAGGGCCGCAAGCTTGCATGCCTGCAGGTCGG
AGTACTGTCCTCCGAGCGGAGTACTGTCCTCCGAGCGGAGTACTGTCCTCCGAGCGGAGTACTGTCCTCC
GAGCGGAGTACTGTCCTCCGAGCGGAGACTCTAGCCCTAGGGCATGCCTGCAGGTCGGAGTACTGTCCTC
CGAGCGGAGTACTGTCCTCCGAGCGGAGTACTGTCCTCCGAGCGGAGTACTGTCCTCCGAGCGGAGTACT
GTCCTCCGAGCGGAGACTCTAGCGCTAGCGCATGCCTGCAGGTCGGAGTACTGTCCTCCGAGCGGAGTAC
TGTCCTCCGAGCGGAGTACTGTCCTCCGAGCGGAGTACTGTCCTCCGAGCGGAGTACTGTCCTCCGAGCG
GAGACTCTAGCACTAGTGCATGCCTGCAGGTCGGAGTACTGTCCTCCGAGCGGAGTACTGTCCTCCGAGC
GGAGTACTGTCCTCCGAGCGGAGTACTGTCCTCCGAGCGGAGTACTGTCCTCCGAGCGGAGACTCTAGCG
ACGTCGAGCGCCGGAGTATAAATAGAGGCGCTTCGTCTACGGAGCGACAATTCAATTCAAACAAGCAAAG
TGAACACGTCGCTAAGCGAAAGCTAAGCAAATAAACAAGCGCAGCTGAACAAGCTAAACAATCTGCAGTA
AAGTGCAAGTTAAAGTGAATCAATTAAAAGTAACCAGCAACCAAGTAAATCAACTGCAACTACTGAAATC
TGCCAAGAAGTAATTATTGAATACAAGAAGAGAACTCTGAATAGATCTAAAAGGTAGGTTCAACCACTGA
TGCCTAGGCACACCGAAACGACTAACCCTAATTCTTATCCTTTACTTCAGGCGGCCGCAGTATATCCCAG
GCAGTGTAAAAGCGTATCATGCTACCAACCATATTGTCAATATCCTATGAGCATATATCGTTAGATCGTA
AGTGTCTTTGCAGGCCCACCAACAATCCAATCCAAACCAAACCAAACTACAACAATCATCGCCGCTAACC
AAAAAATTTCTTTTTATATGCCATATATATATACCATGTCCATATAAACCCATACCCTGCCCAGCACCCT
GTGACTTATGAAGCCTTCGCCTTTCAGTGTCCAAGTACCAAACCGCCTACGCCTGCGAAGGTAAGAAACT
GACCATCGAGTGCGATCCCGGCGATGTGATCAACCTCATTCGGGCCAACTATGGCCGCTTCTCGATTACC
ATCTGCAATGACCACGGGAATGTGGAGTGGAGTGTTAACTGCATGTTTCCCAAGTCACTCAGCGTACTGA
ACTCAAGGTAATACATCTTTTAAAGTTTATTGGATCTTCAAATCATTAAACATGTCATTTGGAAATTTCA
TACTCTGGTTGCGAATATCAATAAACTATTTCAACACAAGTCAATCAATCAAGCATCTTAAATATGTGAA
AATTACCCAACTCTGTTTACTGATGAACGCGTATTTTTCCCATTTTCCAGATGTGCCCACAAGCAGAGCT
GCGGCGTGTTGGCAGCCACGAGCATGTTCGGGGATCCCTGTCCCGGTACCCACAAGTATCTGGAGGCACA
CTACCAGTGCATAAGTGCAGCCCAAACTTCGACGACGACCAACAGGCCCAGTCCGCCGCCATGGGTGCTG
AGCAATGGTCCGCCGATCTTTGGCAACGGCAGTGGACTGATCCATCCGCCCGGGGTTGGAGCGGGTGCGC
CGCCCCCGCCGAGACTTCCCACACTTCCCGGAGTGGTGGGAATCAGTGGGAATCCCGGCCTGTTCAACGT
ACCACCGCAACACACCGCCGTCACGCACTCCACGCCCTCGAGCAGCACGACAGCCGTGGGCGGTGGACGT
TTGAAGGGTGGGGCCACCTCCACGACGACCACCAAGCATCCGGCTGGCCGCCATGATGGTCTGCCACCGC
CGCCGCAACTGCACCACCACCACAACCACCACGGTGAAGACACTGCCTCACCCACCAAGCCGAGCAGCAA
GCTGCCGGCTGGCGGTAATGCCACTTCACCATCCAACACGAGGATACTCACGGGCGTCGGAGGTTCCGGA
ACTGATGACGGAACCCTACTGACCACAAAGAGCTCACCCAACCGCCCACCGGGCACTGCGGCCAGTGGAT
CCGTTGTCCCCGGGAACGGCAGCGTGGTGCGCACCATCAACAATATTAATTTGAACGCAGCCGGGATGTC
CGGAGGCGATGATGAGTCCAAGTTGTTTTGCGGCCCCACTCATGCCCGCAATTTGTACTGGAACATGACT
CGAGTGGGTGATGTGAATGTTCAGCCCTGTCCTGGCGGAGCAGCCGGCATCGCCAAGTGGCGTTGCGTTC
TAATGAAGAGGATACCCGACTCCGGCTACGATGAGTACGATGATGACATCAGTTCGACAACTCCGGCACC
CAGCGGTGGCGACTGTCTGCACAACAGCAGCAGCTGCGAGCCGCCGGTGAGCATGGCCCACAAGGTAAAC
CAGCGTCTGCGCAACTTTGAGCCCACCTGGCATCCCGCGACACCTGATCTGACGCAATGCCGCAGCCTTT
GGCTCAACAATCTGGAAATGCGAGTAAACCAGCGGGACTCCTCCTTGATCTCCATCGCCAACGATATGTC
CGAAGTGACCAGTAGCAAAACGCTCTACGGCGGCGACATGTTGGTCACCACGAAGATTATCCAAACAGTG
TCCGAGAAGATGATGCACGACAAGGAGACCTTCCCGGATCAGCGACAGCGCGAGGCTATGATCATGGAGT
TGTTGCATTGTGTGGTCAAAACCGGCTCCAACCTGCTGGACGAATCGCAGCTGTCCTCGTGGTTGGATCT
CAATCCGGAGGACCAAATGCGTGTAGCCACATCCTTGCTAACTGGCCTGGAATACAATGCCTTTCTGCTG
GCGGATACGATCATCAGGGAGCGCAGCGTGGTGCAAAAAGTCAAAAATATATGTGAGTTCTAAATGTTTG
CATTGTTTGCATTTCAAAATACTTATAACTGTATATCACCATAGTGCTCTCCGTTCGAGTTCTGGAAACC
AAGACTATCCAGTCCAGCGTGGTCTTCCCAGATTCGGATCAGTGGCCCTTGAGTTCGGATCGTATTGAGC
TGCCACGAGCTGCTCTAATAGATAATAGTGAAGGCGGTCTGGTGCGAATTGTATTCGCCGCCTTCGATCG
CCTGGAATCCATTCTAAAGCCCAGCTATGATCACTTCGATCTCAAGAGCTCCCGCAGTTACGGTAAGTCC
ACAGAGAACTGAAAAACGTTAGAATAGTATAATCTAAATGTTTTCTTAGTTCGCAATACAGCCATCCTGA
GCAACGACAGCGATGTCAACGCGGGGGAGATCCAACAGCGCCTACGCATCCTGAACAGCAAGGTGATCTC
GGCCAGCTTGGGCAAGGGGCGTCACATACAACTCTCCCAGCCCATAACCCTGACACTGAAACATCTGAAG
ACCGAGAATGTAACGAATCCCACCTGCGTGTTCTGGAACTATATTGACCAGTAAGACTCATATGCTCATA
TGCCTAATAATTTATACGAATTAATGTTTTTGTTTTAGTGCGTGGTCTGCCAACGGATGCAGTCTGGAGT
CCACTAACCGCACGCACAGCGTCTGCAGTTGCAACCACCTGACAAACTTTGCCATACTAATGGACGTTGT
GGATGAGCACCAGCATTCGTTGTTCACCATGTTCGATGGAAACATGCGCATATTCATCTACATAAGCATC
GGCATCTGCGTGGTCTTCATAGTTATCGCCCTGCTAACGCTGAAGCTGTTCAATGGGGTCTTTGTGAAGG
TAAGAAACGGCTCCAATCCCTTGCCGCATCAGCGGTCGGGCAGCAGACGCCAGCAAAACAATATTCGCGA
CCAGACCCACGAGTCCTTGACCCTGACCACGCCAACCAGTCAGTCCAATGTGCCGCCGCCCAGTCATGGG
AACACGAACTTTATCCAACACAATTCCATCCGCAACTCACACCGCAACAATCTGAACTACAATGTCCAAC
AGCAGCAGCAGCAACAGCAACAACAAGTTGTTGCGGCAGCTGCTGCTGCTGTTGTGCTGTCCAATCAGCC
GCAGCGAAATATGCAACATGCCATGAACAACTTGAATCTGAATCTGCATCAGCACGGTCAGCAGACGGCT
GCTGCTGCAGCTGCTGCTGCCTCAATAGCCGCTGCACTGCAGCAACATGCAGTTCAGGCCAGCAACGCCA
GCAATAACCTCAACATCAGCCACAACTATCTGCAGCAGCAGCATGTCCAGCAGCAGCAGCAGCAGCAGCG
TGGCCAGCAGCCGCAGCCACATCCGCACCGCAATCACAACCTTAATGTGGACGGCAATGGATTGGATAAC
ACGAACAACATCATTATGCAGGCCAACATGGACGACTTACAATATAAGTGGTGGTGGTGGTGAAAAAACA
GATAAACACAATTTTAGGCTAGGCTAGGCTTTCTAGACATATGTATTTATGACCGAGAGACACATGTGAT
ATAATGCTTAAGTAACTTAAATTGTTAATGAACCTCTCTCTGGCAGGATTCAAAGATAAGACTCAAAAGC
TGTGCTGGGCAGCGATGATCACTGTTGCGTCCCAGTAACAGCTTGCACGCGAAGACTCCCATTTATATTT
ATGTATCGTAGTAATTTGTCATAGCTTAAGATTAGCACACAAAACCAATAATGAAATATCTTCATATGAT
AGACTCATTTTTCTTTTTGTTACAAATCATCACTCTGGCATGTTTTACTTAATCGTTTAATCATTTTTGA
AATACCATAACCCCTTTTATGTGCATTGATTGTTTAACAAATTTAACATAGACATCGTACAACTAAATAC
CTAGAACACTTCTGACTTTCTTTTGTATTTCATTAATTAATAAAATATACAAATGTTGCTAATTTTGTCC
TGTAAATATTGCATTTTGTGTTTGTTCATTTAGTTTGTATGTATATTACCTATGTGTTGTGCTTGTTTCG
TGTTCTGTTCATTGTTTTATTCGTATTCGTATTACTCTTAGTCTTTGGATTTTCACCACCACCCACCAAA
ATTATTGTAAATCAAGTTCTAAATTAAGTTTGACTATCAAATCTGACACCTATTCTTCAAAACGTTTAAG
ATTATCAATTTCCTTAAAATGTCTAAAAGCTCCCTGATGATCGAATCTTTAGGGTCCTTCTGCTGGTGCT
GCTTAAAGAAAAAATTTGCACTGACTTCTCGAACTTATATTAACTTTTCACTCTGTCTTCTCTTTAACTG
TCCACTCCAGTCCGCGCGCACCTCGATCTATACCAGCATTTACCTTTGCCTCCTGGCCATCGAGCTGCTC
TTTCTCCTGGGCATTGAACAGACCGAAACAAGCATTTTCTGCGGCTTCATTACTATTTTCCTACACTGTG
CCATCCTATCGGGCACCGCCTGGTTCTGTTACGAAGGTAAGAAGGCCGAATTTCATCTACACTTTGCAGC
CCTAACCCTTTGCCTCTGCAGCCTTCCATTCGTACTCAACGCTCACCTCGGACGAGCTCCTGCTGGAGGT
GGACCAGACGCCCAAGGTGAACTGCTACTACCTCTTGTCCTACGGACTGTCGCTGAGCGTGGTGGCCATC
TCGCTGGTCATCGATCCCAGCACCTATACCCAAAACGATTATTGCGTGCTGATGGAGGCGAATGCCTTGT
TTTATGCCACCTTTGTAATACCAGTGCTTGTCTTCTTTGTGGTAAGTTACATAATATGAGATGAAGCTTC
AAAAGCGCAGTTACCATTTTAAATTAATTCACTTTTACAGGCTGCCATTGGTTACACATTCCTCTCCTGG
ATTATAATGTGCCGCAAAAGTCGCACGGGTCTAAAGACCAAGGAACATACTCGCCTCGCTAGCGCTGCGG
CTGCAGCTGACTACAAAGACCATGACGGTGATTATAAAGATCATGACATCGATTACAAGGATGACGATGA
CAAGGCTGCTGCAGCGGCTAGCGTGCGGTAAGATATTGAAAATCCATATACACTTTAAAGATCCTTCGAT
GCCCATGTACCTCAAATCCTAGGTTCGACATACGCTGCTCCTTTGTGTTCCTCTTGCTGCTCAGCGCTGT
TTGGTGCTCGGCCTACTTCTATTTGCGAGGAGCCAAAATGGACGATGACACGGCTGATGTGTATGGATAC
TGCTTCATCTGCTTCAACACATTGCTGGGGCTCTATATCTTCGTGTTCCATTGCATTCAAAACGAAAAGA
TCCGGCGGGAGTATCGGAAGTATGTGAGACAGCACGCTTGGCTGCCCAAGTGCTTGCGCTGCTCGAAAAC
ATCAATTTCCTCGGGCATTGTTACCGGCAATGGACCCACAGCCGGAACCCTTTGCAGCGTCTCCACGTCC
AAGAAGCCCAAGCTGCCGTTAGGAGTGAGCGAAGAGGCGCATGACGATCCCCAGCAGCAACAGCAGACAC
CAGTGCCCATCACAGAGGATGCCATTATGGGAGCCACCTCTGATTGTGAACTGAACGAGGCCCAGCAAAG
AAGAACCCTAAAAAGTGGCCTAATGACGGGCACACTACAGGCTCCACCGCAGACCCTTGGTGGCCATGTT
GTGCTCGAAAGAGGTAGCACTCTCCGCTCCACTGGTCATGCCTCACCCACCAGCTCTGCCGGGTCCACAC
ACCTGATTTTTGCGCACAAGCAACAACAACAACAGCAGCAACAGGGACCTTTGGGCGAGTCTTACTACCA
TCAGCCGGACTACTACAGCTGGAAGCAACCATCAACTGGAACAGGAGGATTGAAAACACCGCGGGAGTAC
TACAATAATGCGGGTGCTGCTGCATCATCGCCGCAACAGGCGCACGAGGTATTCTACTGGACTCAAAAGC
CGAACAGCGGCCACAATGGCAAAAAGAAGAGGGGCGCCGGAGGAGTTCCCGCCTCGCCTAGTGGATCTCT
GCACAGTCGCACGGCCGCCGCCTCCCAGGTGCTTTTCTATCCATCGTACAAGAAGACCAAGCCTGGCCAG
CCAACAGGCTATCCGCAATACGCGGAGGCGTTGGACCCACCACTAGCCACTGGCAATGCGGCTGCCTACT
ACCAGCAGCAGCAACAGTTGCGTCGCCAGCAGCTACATCAGCAGCAGCAACAGCAGCAGCAGCAGCAACT
CTCCTCGGACGAGGAGCAGGCCGAGCAACATGCTCACCTGTTGCACCTGCAACGACGAGCTGGTAGCCAG
CAGCAGCTCCCTGCTCCACCGCCACACATGGCGCAGTACCAGCAGGAGTTTATGCAGCGCCAGTATAGAA
ATAAGCATTCCAACTGTGATCTGGGCATGGGCGATGCCTACTACAACCAAGGCAGCGTCGGCGGCGCGGA
TGGTGGGCCGGTCTACGAGGAGATCCTCAGCAACCGCAACTCGGATGTGCAGCATTACGAGGTGGGTGAC
TTCGATGTGGACGAGGTGTACAACAATAGCGTTGGCACTGGCGTCTTCAACAACATGAGAGCGGCGGTGG
CCGCCGGCGGTAGTCGGTACGGCGGCGGAAGCCTGAGTGGCGGCAGTGTCTCGTCCAGGAGCCAACAGCA
GCAGCTCAAGAAGCAGCAGCAACAACAGTCGCTGGCTCAGCAAAGATCGGCTCGACGCTGCACGGCGGAT
GACGATGACGACGAAGACGAGGAGGAGGATGAGGAGGCAACGGCCGCGGAGCAATTGCACGACAGCGTCT
GTGATGAGGATGAGGAGGAGGACGAGAGCGACTTGGAGGATGATGCTCATGGATTGCCACCGCAGAGCGA
TGAGCGGATGCGTCGTCTGATGGCGATGCAGGACGAGGATTTTAAGCGGCGGTTTCAGTAAGTACTTCTA
ATGTTTGACTATATCAACGTTACGAAAAAATTACATTTATCCCCTTTACAGACGTCAGCTGCGCAAACAT
GGAGCGCCTCTTGACTACGGGGCTTTGCCACCAGGAGCAGGACCGCAACCCGAGCACAACGGTGCGGTTT
TTGGGGTTAGCGGCGGCGTTGGTGAGGGCTCCCTGCGTGGCGCATTCCGGCAGCAGCAGCAGCAAGCACT
GAATGCCAAGTCGCCAGGCGGCCGTTTGGCGGTAAATGAGCTATTCGGTCACGGCAACTCGGGACCACCG
CTGCCGCCGGCGAATCAGACGCCCGCGCAGAAGCGCCAGCAGCTACAGAAACTGTCACCACAGTCCACCA
CATCATCGTCGTCGCATACATCACACAGCAATCCCAATCCGCATCCCCACCAGCTAACCCATCCGCATCC
CCATCAGCATCCTCCGCACCATCAGCAGCGCCACCTGTCGGCCATGCTCGATGAGAACAACACGGTGCGA
TGTTATCTGGAACCACTGGCTAAGTGAACCGGTACTAGAGGATCTTTGTGAAGGAACCTTACTTCTGTGG
TGTGACATAATTGGACAAACTACCTACAGAGATTTAAAGCTCTAAGGTAAATATAAAATTTTTAAGTGTA
TAATGTGTTAAACTACTGATTCTAATTGTTTGTGTATTTTAGATTCCAACCTATGGAACTGATGAATGGG
AGCAGTGGTGGAATGCCTTTAATGAGGAAAACCTGTTTTGCTCAGAAGAAATGCCATCTAGTGATGATGA
GGCTACTGCTGACTCTCAACATTCTACTCCTCCAAAAAAGAAGAGAAAGGTAGAAGACCCCAAGGACTTT
CCTTCAGAATTGCTAAGTTTTTTGAGTCATGCTGTGTTTAGTAATAGAACTCTTGCTTGCTTTGCTATTT
ACACCACAAAGGAAAAAGCTGCACTGCTATACAAGAAAATTATGGAAAAATATTTGATGTATAGTGCCTT
GACTAGAGATCATAATCAGCCATACCACATTTGTAGAGGTTTTACTTGCTTTAAAAAACCTCCCACACCT
CCCCCTGAACCTGAAACATAAAATGAATGCAATTGTTGTTGTTAACTTGTTTATTGCAGCTTATAATGGT
TACAAATAAAGCAATAGCATCACAAATTTCACAAATAAAGCATTTTTTTCACTGCATTCTAGTTGTGGTT
TGTCCAAACTCATCAATGTATCTTATCATGTCTGGATCGATCTGGCCGGCCGTTTAAACGAATTCTTGAA
GACGAAAGGGCCTCGTGATACGCCTATTTTTATAGGTTAATGTCATGATAATAATGGTTTCTTA
Features (pLannotate 1.2.2; 22 found; start..end, strand, type, name):
     31..135     +  promoter       AmpR promoter: bla
    136..996     +  CDS            AmpR: β-lactamase; bla; confers resistance to ampicillin, carbenicillin, and related antibiotics
   1167..1755    +  rep_origin     ori: high-copy-number ColE1/pMB1/pBR322/pUC origin of replication
   1842..1911    +  protein_bind   attB: attB site for the φC31 integrase (Groth et al., 2000) phage φC31 integrase
   2606..5478    +  CDS            mini-white: Drosophila white gene eye color pigment; white; This is a modified version of the white gene lacking part of the first intron.
   6251..6406    +  CDS            YPB1_ECOLX (fragment): Protein predicted: Swiss-Prot protein existence level 4. From Escherichia coli.
   6488..6509    -  misc_feature   MCS (fragment): pUC18/19 multiple cloning site
   6508..6602    +  protein_bind   5X UAS: five tandem copies of the "ScaI site" 17-mer CGGAGTACTGTCCTCCG, an upstream activating sequence (UAS) that efficiently binds yeast Gal4 (Webster et al., 1988; Pfeiffer et al., 2010) GAL4
   6636..6730    +  protein_bind   5X UAS: five tandem copies of the "ScaI site" 17-mer CGGAGTACTGTCCTCCG, an upstream activating sequence (UAS) that efficiently binds yeast Gal4 (Webster et al., 1988; Pfeiffer et al., 2010) GAL4
   6764..6858    +  protein_bind   5X UAS: five tandem copies of the "ScaI site" 17-mer CGGAGTACTGTCCTCCG, an upstream activating sequence (UAS) that efficiently binds yeast Gal4 (Webster et al., 1988; Pfeiffer et al., 2010) GAL4
   6892..6986    +  protein_bind   5X UAS: five tandem copies of the "ScaI site" 17-mer CGGAGTACTGTCCTCCG, an upstream activating sequence (UAS) that efficiently binds yeast Gal4 (Webster et al., 1988; Pfeiffer et al., 2010) GAL4
   7011..7249    +  promoter       hsp70 promoter: Drosophila melanogaster hsp70Bb promoter
   7264..7330    +  intron         Mhc intron: modified Drosophila myosin heavy chain intron 16 (Pfeiffer et al., 2010)
   7962..8060    +  CDS            LEG_HELCR (fragment): Experimental evidence at protein level: Swiss-Prot protein existence level 1. This protein binds D-galactoside. May have an important role in the activation of eggs (triggered by fertilization), or in their subsequent differentiation. The dimeric form is essential for hemagglutination activity. From Heliocidaris crassispina (Sea urchin) (Anthocidaris crassispina).
   8442..9401    +  CDS            Adgrl1 (fragment): AGRL1_MOUSE - Also known as Kiaa0821 From Mus musculus (Mouse).
   9491..14338   +  CDS            Cirl: LPHN_DROME - Experimental evidence at protein level: Swiss-Prot protein existence level 1. From Drosophila melanogaster (Fruit fly).
  14881..14955   +  CDS            small t antigen (fragment): SV40 (simian virus 40) small t antigen
  14957..15022   +  intron         small t intron: SV40 (simian virus 40) small t antigen intron
  15152..15172   +  CDS            SV40 NLS: nuclear localization signal of SV40 (simian virus 40) large T antigen
  15179..15313   +  CDS            LT_POVHA (fragment): Protein inferred from homology: Swiss-Prot protein existence level 3. Isoform large T antigen is a key early protein essential for both driving viral replication and inducing cellular transformation. Plays a role in viral genome replication by driving entry of quiescent cells into the cell cycle and by autoregulating the synthesis of viral early mRNA. Displays highly oncogenic activities by corrupting the host cellular checkpoint mechanisms that guard cell division and the transcription, replication, and repair of DNA. Participates in the modulation of cellular gene expression preceeding viral
  15338..15421   +  CDS            large T antigen (fragment): large T antigen from SV40 (simian virus 40)
  15444..15578   +  polyA_signal   SV40 poly(A) signal: SV40 polyadenylation signal
