[The description below was written by a language model from this plasmid's Addgene catalogue record and pLannotate feature annotations shown in this document.]
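Description:
pTL472 is a 15,674-bp Drosophila transformation vector built on pTL412, a derivative of the pJFRC7 GAL4/UAS expression plasmid. It carries the fly adhesion GPCR gene Cirl (latrophilin, CG8639) under GAL4 control rather than its native regulatory region. In bacteria it is maintained through a high-copy ColE1/pUC-type origin and selected with ampicillin via the bla gene and its promoter. For fly transgenesis it carries a φC31 attB site, which allows integrase-mediated insertion into a defined attP landing site in the genome. A mini-white eye-colour marker allows transformants to be identified.

The expression cassette consists of four tandem 5xUAS blocks, giving 20 GAL4 binding sites. These lie upstream of the hsp70Bb basal promoter and a modified myosin heavy chain intron (the IVS), which in the pJFRC series is included to boost transcript processing and expression. According to the record, this optimized 20xUAS-IVS cassette replaces the dCirl promoter region. The Cirl insert was cloned between XbaI and AgeI sites. It is annotated as one long Cirl coding match preceded by shorter hits to a galactoside-binding lectin and to mouse Adgrl1. These hits probably reflect conserved N-terminal domains of the same receptor and may indicate that the insert keeps genomic exon–intron structure, though the record does not say so. A FLAG tag is listed, but it is not annotated in the feature table and its position is not stated. The cassette ends with SV40 small t intron and early-region fragments and the SV40 polyadenylation signal, which form the standard 3′ terminator rather than expressed proteins.

The plasmid is suited to making fly lines in which tagged CIRL is expressed in tissues chosen by a GAL4 driver, as in the associated study of CIRL in mechanosensation.
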