Addgene plasmid #69882: pTL472
Purpose: dCirl promoter region was replaced with an optimized 20xUAS-IVS promoter cassette
Depositing lab: Robert Kittel & Tobias Langenhan. Depositing organization: Julius-Maximilians-Universitaet Wuerzburg. Publication: The adhesion GPCR latrophilin/CIRL shapes mechanosensation. Scholz N, Gehring J, Guan C, Ljaschenko D, Fischer R, Lakshmanan V, Kittel RJ, Langenhan T. Cell Rep. 2015 May 12;11(6):866-74. doi: 10.1016/j.celrep.2015.04.008. Epub 2015 Apr 30. PubMed 25937282.
Backbone
  Vector backbone: pTL412
  Modifications to backbone: a derivative of pJFRC7 (Pfeiffer et al., 2010) PMID 20697123
  Vector type: transformation vector
Growth in bacteria
  Bacterial resistance: Ampicillin, 100 μg/mL
  Growth temperature: 37°C
  Growth strain: DH5alpha
  Copy number: Unknown
Gene/Insert
  Gene/Insert name: CIRL
  Species: D. melanogaster (fly)
  Entrez Gene: Cirl (a.k.a. Dmel_CG8639, BcDNA:GH07331, CG8639, CIRL, Dmel\CG8639, anon-WO0170980.7, anon-WO0170980.8, dcirl)
  Tag / fusion protein: FLAG
  Cloning method: Restriction Enzyme; 5′ cloning site XbaI (not destroyed); 3′ cloning site AgeI (not destroyed)
  Sequencing primers: 5′ pCasper-hs; 3′ SV40-splice-R2
Terms and licenses: Academic/Nonprofit Terms; Industry Terms: Not Available to Industry
How to cite: pTL472 was a gift from Robert Kittel & Tobias Langenhan (Addgene plasmid # 69882 ; http://n2t.net/addgene:69882 ; RRID:Addgene_69882)
