>Addgene plasmid #69882 | pTL472 | addgene partial sequence | sequence record 126238 | pCasper-hs 5'-GCAACTACTGAAATCTGCCAAG-3'
ACTCTGAATAGATCTAAAAGGTAGGTTCAACCACTGATGCCTAGGCACACCGAAACGACTAACCCTAATT
CTTATCCTTTACTTCAGGCGGCCGCAGTATATCCCAGGCAGTGTAAAAGCGTATCATGCTACCAACCATA
TTGTCAATATCCTATGAGCATATATCGTTAGATCGTAAGTGTCTTTGCAGGCCCACCAACAATCCAATCC
AAACCAAACCAAACTACAACAATCATCGCCGCTAACCAAAAAATTTCTTTTTATATGCCATATATATATA
CCATGTCCATATAAACCCATACCCTGCCCAGCACCCTGTGACTTATGAAGCCTTCGCCTTTCAGTGTCCA
AGTACCAAACCGCCTACGCCTGCGAAGGTAAGAAACTGACCATCGAGTGCGATCCCGGCGATGTGATCAA
CCTCATTCGGGCCAACTATGGCCGCTTCTCGATTACCATCTGCAATGACCACGGGAATGTGGAGTGGAGT
GTTAACTGCATGTTTCCCAAGTCACTCAGCGTACTGAACTCAAGGTAATACATCTTTTAAAGTTTATTGG
ATCTTCAAATCATTAAACATGTCATTTGGAAATTTCATACTCTGGTTGCGAATATCAATAAACTATTTCA
ACACAAGTCAATCAATCAAGCATCTTAAATATGTGAAAATTACCCAACTCTGTTTACTGATGAACGCGTA
TTTTTCCCATTTTCCAGATGTGCCCACAAGCAGAGCTGCGGCGTGTTGGCAGCCACGAGCATGTTCGGGG
ATCCCTGTCCCGGTACCCACAAGTATCTGGAGGCAC
