>Addgene plasmid #69882 | pTL472 | addgene partial sequence | sequence record 126242 | SV40-splice-R2 5'-CACAAACAATTAGAATCAGTAG-3'
TTTATATTTACCTTAGAGCTTTAAATCTCTGTAGGTAGTTTGTCCAATTATGTCACACCACAGAAGTAAG
GTTCCTTCACAAAGATCCTCTAGTACCGGTTCACTTAGCCAGTGGTTCCAGATAACATCGCACCGTGTTG
TTCTCATCGAGCATGGCCGACAGGTGGCGCTGCTGATGGTGCGGAGGATGCTGATGGGGATGCGGATGGG
TTAGCTGGTGGGGATGCGGATTGGGATTGCTGTGTGATGTATGCGACGACGATGATGTGGTGGACTGTGG
TGACAGTTTCTGTAGCTGCTGGCGCTTCTGCGCGGGCGTCTGATTCGCCGGCGGCAGCGGTGGTCCCGAG
TTGCCGTGACCGAATAGCTCATTTACCGCCAAACGGCCGCCTGGCGACTTGGCATTCAGTGCTTGCTGCT
GCTGCTGCCGGAATGCGCCACGCAGGGAGCCCTCACCAACGCCGCCGCTAACCCCAAAAACCGCACCGTT
GTGCTCGGGTTGCGGTCCTGCTCCTGGTGGCAAAGCCCCGTAGTCAAGAGGCGCTCCATGTTTGCGCAGC
TGACGTCTGTAAAGGGGATAAATGTAATTTTTTCGTAACGTTGATATAGTCAAACATTAGAAGTACTTAC
TGAAACCGCCGCTTAAAATCCTCGTCCTGCATCGCCATCAGACGACGCATCCGCTCATCGCTCTGCGGTG
GCAATCCATGAGCATCATCCTCCAAGTCGCTCTCGTCCTCCTCCTCATCCTCATCACAGACGCTGTCGTG
CAATTGCTCCGCGGCCGTTGCCTCCTCATCCTCCTCCTCGTCTTCGTCGTCATCGTCATCCGCCGTGCA
